Addgene plasmid #46648: pcDNA3.2 mir-1-1 reporter cel-let-7
Depositing lab: David Bartel. Depositing organization: Whitehead Institute for Biomedical Research. Publication: Beyond Secondary Structure: Primary-Sequence Determinants License Pri-miRNA Hairpins for Processing. Auyeung VC, Ulitsky I, McGeary SE, Bartel DP. Cell. 2013 Feb 14;152(4):844-58. doi: 10.1016/j.cell.2013.01.031. PubMed 23415231.
Backbone
  Vector backbone: pcDNA3.2 V5-DEST mir-1-1 reporter
  Backbone manufacturer: Bartel lab (Addgene plasmid# 46646)
  Backbone size w/o insert (bp): 8038
  Vector type: Mammalian Expression, RNAi
  Selectable markers: Neomycin (select with G418)
Growth in bacteria
  Bacterial resistance: Ampicillin, 100 μg/mL
  Growth temperature: 37°C
  Growth strain: DH5alpha
  Copy number: High Copy
Gene/Insert
  Gene/Insert name: cel-let-7 (alt name: let-7 pri-mRNA)
  Species: C. elegans (nematode)
  Promoter: CMV
  Tag / fusion protein: hsa-mir-1-1 (C terminal on insert); V5 (C terminal on backbone)
  Cloning method: Gateway Cloning
  Sequencing primers: 5′ CMV-F; 3′ TK-pA-R
Terms and licenses: Academic/Nonprofit Terms; Industry Terms: Not Available to Industry
How to cite: pcDNA3.2 mir-1-1 reporter cel-let-7 was a gift from David Bartel (Addgene plasmid # 46648 ; http://n2t.net/addgene:46648 ; RRID:Addgene_46648)
