[The description below was written by a language model from this plasmid's Addgene catalogue record and pLannotate feature annotations shown in this document.]
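Description:
pcDNA3.2 mir-1-1 reporter cel-let-7 is a mammalian expression plasmid for studying microRNA biogenesis, built by Gateway recombination into a pcDNA3.2 V5-DEST derivative that already carries a human mir-1-1 hairpin. It is maintained in E. coli at high copy through a ColE1/pUC-type origin with ampicillin resistance (AmpR and its bla promoter), and an f1 origin is also present. For selection in mammalian cells, an SV40 early promoter drives the neomycin phosphotransferase gene, terminated by an SV40 poly(A) signal, conferring G418 resistance.

The payload is a single CMV enhancer/promoter-driven transcript. Downstream of a T7 promoter, the C. elegans let-7 primary miRNA sequence sits between the attB1 and attB2 sites left by Gateway cloning. It is followed on the same transcript by the hsa-mir-1-1 precursor, then the backbone's V5 tag sequence and the HSV TK polyadenylation signal. Because the insert is a noncoding pri-miRNA, the V5 sequence is a backbone remnant rather than a functional epitope fusion. Placing the nematode hairpin and the human mir-1-1 hairpin in one transcript presumably lets the co-expressed mir-1 serve as an internal reference when measuring how well the query hairpin is processed in transfected mammalian cells. This fits the associated study of primary-sequence determinants of pri-miRNA processing, although the record does not spell out the assay.

The annotated sequence is 6,224 nt, shorter than the listed 8,038 bp backbone size. That difference is expected if the larger figure includes the destination cassette that is replaced during Gateway recombination. Short annotated fragments (HIV-1 LTR, bGH poly(A), ble, lacI) appear to be partial matches rather than functional elements.
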