Features (pLannotate 1.2.2; 24 found; start..end, strand, type, name):
     36..80      -  misc_feature   bom (fragment): basis of mobility region from pBR322
    235..614     +  enhancer       CMV enhancer: human cytomegalovirus immediate early enhancer
    615..818     +  promoter       CMV promoter: human cytomegalovirus (CMV) immediate early promoter
    814..847     +  LTR            5' LTR (truncated) (fragment): truncated 5' long terminal repeat (LTR) from HIV-1
    863..881     +  promoter       T7 promoter: promoter for bacteriophage T7 RNA polymerase
    911..935     +  protein_bind   attB1: mutant version of attB; recombination site for the Gateway® BP reaction BP Clonase™
   1094..1166    +  ncRNA          let-7 (fragment): Accession: RF00027 - let-7 microRNA precursor
   1337..1361    -  protein_bind   attB2: mutant version of attB; recombination site for the Gateway® BP reaction BP Clonase™
   1439..1515    +  ncRNA          mir-1: Accession: RF00103 - mir-1 microRNA precursor family
   1714..1755    +  CDS            V5 tag: epitope tag from simian virus 5
   1839..1887    +  polyA_signal   HSV TK poly(A) signal: herpes simplex virus thymidine kinase polyadenylation signal (Cole and Stacy, 1985)
   1978..1994    -  polyA_signal   bGH poly(A) signal (fragment): bovine growth hormone polyadenylation signal
   2089..2517    +  rep_origin     f1 ori (sequence partly withheld): f1 bacteriophage origin of replication; arrow indicates direction of (+) strand synthesis
   2531..2860    +  promoter       SV40 promoter: SV40 enhancer and early promoter
   2927..3718    +  CDS            neo: KKA2_KLEPN - Also known as kan, nptII. Experimental evidence at protein level: Swiss-Prot protein existence level 1. Resistance to kanamycin, neomycin, paromomycin, ribostamycin, butirosin and gentamicin B. From Klebsiella pneumoniae.
   3744..3902    +  CDS            ble (fragment): BLE_KLEPN - Experimental evidence at protein level: Swiss-Prot protein existence level 1. Binding protein with a strong affinity to the bleomycin family of antibiotics. Binds to CL990; an antimitotic-antibiotic compound. From Klebsiella pneumoniae.
   3897..4018    +  polyA_signal   SV40 poly(A) signal: SV40 polyadenylation signal
   4091..4107    -  protein_bind   lac operator: The lac repressor binds to the lac operator to inhibit transcription in E. coli. This inhibition can be relieved by adding lactose or isopropyl-β-D-thiogalactopyranoside (IPTG). lac repressor encoded by lacI
   4115..4145    -  promoter       lac promoter: promoter for the E. coli lac operon
   4160..4181    -  protein_bind   CAP binding site: CAP binding activates transcription in the presence of cAMP. E. coli catabolite activator protein
   4194..4286    -  CDS            lacI (fragment): lac repressor; lacI; The lac repressor binds to the lac operator to inhibit transcription in E. coli. This inhibition can be relieved by adding lactose or isopropyl-β-D-thiogalactopyranoside (IPTG).
   4469..5057    -  rep_origin     ori: high-copy-number ColE1/pMB1/pBR322/pUC origin of replication
   5228..6088    -  CDS            AmpR: β-lactamase; bla; confers resistance to ampicillin, carbenicillin, and related antibiotics
   6089..6193    -  promoter       AmpR promoter: bla
>Addgene plasmid #46648 | pcDNA3.2 mir-1-1 reporter cel-let-7 | analyzer sequence | sequence record 66012
GACGGATCGGGAGATCTCCCGATCCCCTATGGTCGACTCTCAGTACAATCTGCTCTGATGCCGCATAGTT
AAGCCAGTATCTGCTCCCTGCTTGTGTGTTGGAGGTCGCTGAGTAGTGCGCGAGCAAAATTTAAGCTACA
ACAAGGCAAGGCTTGACCGACAATTGCATGAAGAATCTGCTTAGGGTTAGGCGTTTTGCGCTGCTTCGCG
ATGTACGGGCCAGATATACGCGTTGACATTGATTATTGACTAGTTATTAATAGTAATCAATTACGGGGTC
ATTAGTTCATAGCCCATATATGGAGTTCCGCGTTACATAACTTACGGTAAATGGCCCGCCTGGCTGACCG
CCCAACGACCCCCGCCCATTGACGTCAATAATGACGTATGTTCCCATAGTAACGCCAATAGGGACTTTCC
ATTGACGTCAATGGGTGGACTATTTACGGTAAACTGCCCACTTGGCAGTACATCAAGTGTATCATATGCC
AAGTACGCCCCCTATTGACGTCAATGACGGTAAATGGCCCGCCTGGCATTATGCCCAGTACATGACCTTA
TGGGACTTTCCTACTTGGCAGTACATCTACGTATTAGTCATCGCTATTACCATGGTGATGCGGTTTTGGC
AGTACATCAATGGGCGTGGATAGCGGTTTGACTCACGGGGATTTCCAAGTCTCCACCCCATTGACGTCAA
TGGGAGTTTGTTTTGGCACCAAAATCAACGGGACTTTCCAAAATGTCGTAACAACTCCGCCCCATTGACG
CAAATGGGCGGTAGGCGTGTACGGTGGGAGGTCTATATAAGCAGAGCTCTCTGGCTAACTAGAGAACCCA
CTGCTTACTGGCTTATCGAAATTAATACGACTCACTATAGGGAGACCCAAGCTGGCTAGTTAAGCTATCA
ACAAGTTTGTACAAAAAAGCAGGCTCAGTTACACTTATTTATTAGAAACCTAGATTTAGAGACTTTTAGA
ATAACTTTACTTCCTAGAACACATCTCCCTTTGAATTTATATGTCTAATTTAACAACAAGTACTAATCCA
TTTTTCAGGCAAGCAGGCGATTGGTGGACGGTCTACACTGTGGATCCGGTGAGGTAGTAGGTTGTATAGT
TTGGAATATTACCACCGGTGAACTATGCAATTTTCTACCTTACCGGAGACAGAACTCTTCGAAGCTGCGT
CGTCTTGCTCTCACAACTTTCTTTTCGTTTTCTTCCTCCTCTTACTTTCACCTCTTTGTTTTTCTTTATT
TTGTGCTATCAATTCGGAGTCGCAAGAACTGTATTCGGTGATCCCTATTGATATTCTTTTGTACTGTATT
CGGAGAACCCAGCTTTCTTGTACAAAGTGGTTGATCTAGAGGGCCCGCAGTGGGGTCAGCTTCTACCGGG
GCGGCGTCCCGGGGTCTTGGAACTGCATGCAGACTGCCTGCTTGGGAAACATACTTCTTTATATGCCCAT
ATGGACCTGCTAAGCTATGGAATGTAAAGAAGTATGTATCTCAGGCCGGGACCTCTCTCGCCGCACTGAG
GGGCACTCCACACCACGGGGGCCGCCGCGGCCGACAGCCAGCCAGGCGGCTGTGGTGGGGGTGAGGCTGG
GGCGGCAGGCTGCCTGGGCGTTGGTGGACGGTCGTGTCCCCGCCAGCATTGTTCTGTCACTTTGCCTGTG
TCAGCAGGTGGAAGTGCTCACCAGACATTCGAAGGTAAGCCTATCCCTAACCCTCTCCTCGGTCTCGATT
CTACGCGTACCGGTTAGTAATGAGTTTAAACGGGGGAGGCTAACTGAAACACGGAAGGAGACAATACCGG
AAGGAACCCGCGCTATGACGGCAATAAAAAGACAGAATAAAACGCACGGGTGTTGGGTCGTTTGTTCATA
AACGCGGGGTTCGGTCCCAGGGCTGGCACTCTGTCGATACCCCACCGAGACCCCATTGGGGCCAATACGC
CCGCGTTTCTTCCTTTTCCCCACCCCACCCCCCAAGTTCGGGTGAAGGCCCAGGGCTCGCAGCCAACGTC
GGGGCGGCAGGCCCTGCCATAGCAGATCTGCGCAGCTGGGGCTCTAGGGGGTATCCCC
[124 nt withheld, positions 2089-2212]
C
[32 nt withheld, positions 2214-2245]
CA
[57 nt withheld, positions 2248-2304]
A
[49 nt withheld, positions 2306-2354]
CCTTTGACGTTGGAGTCCACGTTCTTT
[37 nt withheld, positions 2382-2418]
ACCCTATCTCGGTCTATTCTTTTGATTTATAAGGGATTTTGGGGATTTCGGCCTATTGGTTAAAAAATGA
GCTGATTTAACAAAAATTTAACGCGAATTAATTCTGTGGAATGTGTGTCAGTTAGGGTGTGGAAAGTCCC
CAGGCTCCCCAGCAGGCAGAAGTATGCAAAGCATGCATCTCAATTAGTCAGCAACCAGGTGTGGAAAGTC
CCCAGGCTCCCCAGCAGGCAGAAGTATGCAAAGCATGCATCTCAATTAGTCAGCAACCATAGTCCCGCCC
CTAACTCCGCCCATCCCGCCCCTAACTCCGCCCAGTTCCGCCCATTCTCCGCCCCATGGCTGACTAATTT
TTTTTATTTATGCAGAGGCCGAGGCCGCCTCTGCCTCTGAGCTATTCCAGAAGTAGTGAGGAGGCTTTTT
TGGAGGCCTAGGCTTTTGCAAAAAGCTCCCGGGAGCTTGTATATCCATTTTCGGATCTGATCAAGAGACA
GGATGAGGATCGTTTCGCATGATTGAACAAGATGGATTGCACGCAGGTTCTCCGGCCGCTTGGGTGGAGA
GGCTATTCGGCTATGACTGGGCACAACAGACAATCGGCTGCTCTGATGCCGCCGTGTTCCGGCTGTCAGC
GCAGGGGCGCCCGGTTCTTTTTGTCAAGACCGACCTGTCCGGTGCCCTGAATGAACTGCAGGACGAGGCA
GCGCGGCTATCGTGGCTGGCCACGACGGGCGTTCCTTGCGCAGCTGTGCTCGACGTTGTCACTGAAGCGG
GAAGGGACTGGCTGCTATTGGGCGAAGTGCCGGGGCAGGATCTCCTGTCATCTCACCTTGCTCCTGCCGA
GAAAGTATCCATCATGGCTGATGCAATGCGGCGGCTGCATACGCTTGATCCGGCTACCTGCCCATTCGAC
CACCAAGCGAAACATCGCATCGAGCGAGCACGTACTCGGATGGAAGCCGGTCTTGTCGATCAGGATGATC
TGGACGAAGAGCATCAGGGGCTCGCGCCAGCCGAACTGTTCGCCAGGCTCAAGGCGCGCATGCCCGACGG
CGAGGATCTCGTCGTGACCCATGGCGATGCCTGCTTGCCGAATATCATGGTGGAAAATGGCCGCTTTTCT
GGATTCATCGACTGTGGCCGGCTGGGTGTGGCGGACCGCTATCAGGACATAGCGTTGGCTACCCGTGATA
TTGCTGAAGAGCTTGGCGGCGAATGGGCTGACCGCTTCCTCGTGCTTTACGGTATCGCCGCTCCCGATTC
GCAGCGCATCGCCTTCTATCGCCTTCTTGACGAGTTCTTCTGAGCGGGACTCTGGGGTTCGCGAAATGAC
CGACCAAGCGACGCCCAACCTGCCATCACGAGATTTCGATTCCACCGCCGCCTTCTATGAAAGGTTGGGC
TTCGGAATCGTTTTCCGGGACGCCGGCTGGATGATCCTCCAGCGCGGGGATCTCATGCTGGAGTTCTTCG
CCCACCCCAACTTGTTTATTGCAGCTTATAATGGTTACAAATAAAGCAATAGCATCACAAATTTCACAAA
TAAAGCATTTTTTTCACTGCATTCTAGTTGTGGTTTGTCCAAACTCATCAATGTATCTTATCATGTCTGT
ATACCGTCGACCTCTAGCTAGAGCTTGGCGTAATCATGGTCATAGCTGTTTCCTGTGTGAAATTGTTATC
CGCTCACAATTCCACACAACATACGAGCCGGAAGCATAAAGTGTAAAGCCTGGGGTGCCTAATGAGTGAG
CTAACTCACATTAATTGCGTTGCGCTCACTGCCCGCTTTCCAGTCGGGAAACCTGTCGTGCCAGCTGCAT
TAATGAATCGGCCAACGCGCGGGGAGAGGCGGTTTGCGTATTGGGCGCTCTTCCGCTTCCTCGCTCACTG
ACTCGCTGCGCTCGGTCGTTCGGCTGCGGCGAGCGGTATCAGCTCACTCAAAGGCGGTAATACGGTTATC
CACAGAATCAGGGGATAACGCAGGAAAGAACATGTGAGCAAAAGGCCAGCAAAAGGCCAGGAACCGTAAA
AAGGCCGCGTTGCTGGCGTTTTTCCATAGGCTCCGCCCCCCTGACGAGCATCACAAAAATCGACGCTCAA
GTCAGAGGTGGCGAAACCCGACAGGACTATAAAGATACCAGGCGTTTCCCCCTGGAAGCTCCCTCGTGCG
CTCTCCTGTTCCGACCCTGCCGCTTACCGGATACCTGTCCGCCTTTCTCCCTTCGGGAAGCGTGGCGCTT
TCTCAATGCTCACGCTGTAGGTATCTCAGTTCGGTGTAGGTCGTTCGCTCCAAGCTGGGCTGTGTGCACG
AACCCCCCGTTCAGCCCGACCGCTGCGCCTTATCCGGTAACTATCGTCTTGAGTCCAACCCGGTAAGACA
CGACTTATCGCCACTGGCAGCAGCCACTGGTAACAGGATTAGCAGAGCGAGGTATGTAGGCGGTGCTACA
GAGTTCTTGAAGTGGTGGCCTAACTACGGCTACACTAGAAGGACAGTATTTGGTATCTGCGCTCTGCTGA
AGCCAGTTACCTTCGGAAAAAGAGTTGGTAGCTCTTGATCCGGCAAACAAACCACCGCTGGTAGCGGTGG
TTTTTTTGTTTGCAAGCAGCAGATTACGCGCAGAAAAAAAGGATCTCAAGAAGATCCTTTGATCTTTTCT
ACGGGGTCTGACGCTCAGTGGAACGAAAACTCACGTTAAGGGATTTTGGTCATGAGATTATCAAAAAGGA
TCTTCACCTAGATCCTTTTAAATTAAAAATGAAGTTTTAAATCAATCTAAAGTATATATGAGTAAACTTG
GTCTGACAGTTACCAATGCTTAATCAGTGAGGCACCTATCTCAGCGATCTGTCTATTTCGTTCATCCATA
GTTGCCTGACTCCCCGTCGTGTAGATAACTACGATACGGGAGGGCTTACCATCTGGCCCCAGTGCTGCAA
TGATACCGCGAGACCCACGCTCACCGGCTCCAGATTTATCAGCAATAAACCAGCCAGCCGGAAGGGCCGA
GCGCAGAAGTGGTCCTGCAACTTTATCCGCCTCCATCCAGTCTATTAATTGTTGCCGGGAAGCTAGAGTA
AGTAGTTCGCCAGTTAATAGTTTGCGCAACGTTGTTGCCATTGCTACAGGCATCGTGGTGTCACGCTCGT
CGTTTGGTATGGCTTCATTCAGCTCCGGTTCCCAACGATCAAGGCGAGTTACATGATCCCCCATGTTGTG
CAAAAAAGCGGTTAGCTCCTTCGGTCCTCCGATCGTTGTCAGAAGTAAGTTGGCCGCAGTGTTATCACTC
ATGGTTATGGCAGCACTGCATAATTCTCTTACTGTCATGCCATCCGTAAGATGCTTTTCTGTGACTGGTG
AGTACTCAACCAAGTCATTCTGAGAATAGTGTATGCGGCGACCGAGTTGCTCTTGCCCGGCGTCAATACG
GGATAATACCGCGCCACATAGCAGAACTTTAAAAGTGCTCATCATTGGAAAACGTTCTTCGGGGCGAAAA
CTCTCAAGGATCTTACCGCTGTTGAGATCCAGTTCGATGTAACCCACTCGTGCACCCAACTGATCTTCAG
CATCTTTTACTTTCACCAGCGTTTCTGGGTGAGCAAAAACAGGAAGGCAAAATGCCGCAAAAAAGGGAAT
AAGGGCGACACGGAAATGTTGAATACTCATACTCTTCCTTTTTCAATATTATTGAAGCATTTATCAGGGT
TATTGTCTCATGAGCGGATACATATTTGAATGTATTTAGAAAAATAAACAAATAGGGGTTCCGCGCACAT
TTCCCCGAAAAGTGCCACCTGACGTC
