>Addgene plasmid #46648 | pcDNA3.2 mir-1-1 reporter cel-let-7 | addgene partial sequence | sequence record 67890 | CMV-F 5'-CGCAAATGGGCGGTAGGCGTG-3'
ACTAGAGAACCCACTGCTTACTGGCTTATCGAAATTAATACGACTCACTATAGGGAGACCCAAGCTGGCT
AGTTAAGCTATCAACAAGTTTGTACAAAAAAGCAGGCTCAGTTACACTTATTTATTAGAAACCTAGATTT
AGAGACTTTTAGAATAACTTTACTTCCTAGAACACATCTCCCTTTGAATTTATATGTCTAATTTAACAAC
AAGTACTAATCCATTTTTCAGGCAAGCAGGCGATTGGTGGACGGTCTACACTGTGGATCCGGTGAGGTAG
TAGGTTGTATAGTTTGGAATATTACCACCGGTGAACTATGCAATTTTCTACCTTACCGGAGACAGAACTC
TTCGAAGCTGCGTCGTCTTGCTCTCACAACTTTCTTTTCGTTTTCTTCCTCCTCTTACTTTCACCTCTTT
GTTTTTCTTTATTTTGTGCTATCAATTCGGAGTCGCAAGAACTGTATTCGGTGATCCCTATTGATATTCT
TTTGTACTGTATTCGGAGAACCCAGCTTTCTTGTACAAAGTGGTTGATCTAGAGGGCCCGCAGTGGGGTC
AGCTTCTACCGGGGCGGCGTCCCGGGGTCTTGGAACTGCATGCAGACTGCCTGCTTGGGAAACATACTTC
TTTATATGCCCATATGGACCTGCTAAGCTATGGAATGTAAAGAAGTATGTATCTCAGGCCGGGACCTCTC
TCGCCGCACTGAGGGGCACTCCACACCACGGGGGCCGCCGCGGCCGACAGCCAGCCAGGCGGCTGTGGTG
GGGGTGAGGCTGGGG
